>Addgene plasmid #40321 | JDS92 | depositor full sequence | sequence record 51989 | JDS92 sequence 6447 bps
GACGGATCGGGAGATCTCCCGATCCCCTATGGTCGACTCTCAGTACAATCTGCTCTGATGCCGCATAGTT
AAGCCAGTATCTGCTCCCTGCTTGTGTGTTGGAGGTCGCTGAGTAGTGCGCGAGCAAAATTTAAGCTACA
ACAAGGCAAGGCTTGACCGACAATTGCATGAAGAATCTGCTTAGGGTTAGGCGTTTTGCGCTGCTTCGCG
ATGTACGGGCCAGATATACGCGTTGACATTGATTATTGACTAGTTATTAATAGTAATCAATTACGGGGTC
ATTAGTTCATAGCCCATATATGGAGTTCCGCGTTACATAACTTACGGTAAATGGCCCGCCTGGCTGACCG
CCCAACGACCCCCGCCCATTGACGTCAATAATGACGTATGTTCCCATAGTAACGCCAATAGGGACTTTCC
ATTGACGTCAATGGGTGGACTATTTACGGTAAACTGCCCACTTGGCAGTACATCAAGTGTATCATATGCC
AAGTACGCCCCCTATTGACGTCAATGACGGTAAATGGCCCGCCTGGCATTATGCCCAGTACATGACCTTA
TGGGACTTTCCTACTTGGCAGTACATCTACGTATTAGTCATCGCTATTACCATGGTGATGCGGTTTTGGC
AGTACATCAATGGGCGTGGATAGCGGTTTGACTCACGGGGATTTCCAAGTCTCCACCCCATTGACGTCAA
TGGGAGTTTGTTTTGGCACCAAAATCAACGGGACTTTCCAAAATGTCGTAACAACTCCGCCCCATTGACG
CAAATGGGCGGTAGGCGTGTACGGTGGGAGGTCTATATAAGCAGAGCTCTCTGGCTAACTAGAGAACCCA
CTGCTTACTGGCTTATCGAAATTAATACGACTCACTATAGGGAGACCCAAGCTGGCTAGCACCATGGACT
ACAAAGACCATGACGGTGATTATAAAGATCATGACATCGATTACAAGGATGACGATGACAAGATGGCCCC
CAAGAAGAAGAGGAAGGTGGGCATTCACCGCGGGGTACCTATGGTGGACTTGAGGACACTCGGTTATTCG
CAACAGCAACAGGAGAAAATCAAGCCTAAGGTCAGGAGCACCGTCGCGCAACACCACGAGGCGCTTGTGG
GGCATGGCTTCACTCATGCGCATATTGTCGCGCTTTCACAGCACCCTGCGGCGCTTGGGACGGTGGCTGT
CAAATACCAAGATATGATTGCGGCCCTGCCCGAAGCCACGCACGAGGCAATTGTAGGGGTCGGTAAACAG
TGGTCGGGAGCGCGAGCACTTGAGGCGCTGCTGACTGTGGCGGGTGAGCTTAGGGGGCCTCCGCTCCAGC
TCGACACCGGGCAGCTGCTGAAGATCGCGAAGAGAGGGGGAGTAACAGCGGTAGAGGCAGTGCACGCCTG
GCGCAATGCGCTCACCGGGGCCCCCTTGAACAGAGACGATTAATGCGTCTCGCTGACACCCGAACAGGTG
GTCGCCATTGCTTCCCACGACGGAGGACGGCCAGCCTTGGAGTCCATCGTAGCCCAATTGTCCAGGCCCG
ATCCCGCGTTGGCTGCGTTAACGAATGACCATCTGGTGGCGTTGGCATGTCTTGGTGGACGACCCGCGCT
CGATGCAGTCAAAAAGGGTCTGCCTCATGCTCCCGCATTGATCAAAAGAACCAACCGGCGGATTCCCGAG
AGAACTTCCCATCGAGTCGCGGGATCCCAACTAGTCAAAAGTGAACTGGAGGAGAAGAAATCTGAACTTC
GTCATAAATTGAAATATGTGCCTCATGAATATATTGAATTAATTGAAATTGCCAGAAATTCCACTCAGGA
TAGAATTCTTGAAATGAAGGTAATGGAATTTTTTATGAAAGTTTATGGATATAGAGGTAAACATTTGGGT
GGATCAAGGAAACCGGACGGAGCAATTTATACTGTCGGATCTCCTATTGATTACGGTGTGATCGTGGATA
CTAAAGCTTATAGCGGAGGTTATAATCTGCCAATTGGCCAAGCAGATGAAATGGAGCGATATGTCGAAGA
AAATCAAACACGAGACAAACATCTCAACCCTAATGAATGGTGGAAAGTCTATCCATCTTCTGTAACGGAA
TTTAAGTTTTTATTTGTGAGTGGTCACTTTAAAGGAAACTACAAAGCTCAGCTTACACGATTAAATCATA
TCACTAATTGTAATGGAGCTGTTCTTAGTGTAGAAGAGCTTTTAATTGGTGGAGAAATGATTAAAGCCGG
CACATTAACCTTAGAGGAAGTCAGACGGAAATTTAATAACGGCGAGATAAACTTTTAAGGGCCCTTCGAA
GGTAAGCCTATCCCTAACCCTCTCCTCGGTCTCGATTCTACGCGTACCGGTCATCATCACCATCACCATT
GAGTTTAAACCCGCTGATCAGCCTCGACTGTGCCTTCTAGTTGCCAGCCATCTGTTGTTTGCCCCTCCCC
CGTGCCTTCCTTGACCCTGGAAGGTGCCACTCCCACTGTCCTTTCCTAATAAAATGAGGAAATTGCATCG
CATTGTCTGAGTAGGTGTCATTCTATTCTGGGGGGTGGGGTGGGGCAGGACAGCAAGGGGGAGGATTGGG
AAGACAATAGCAGGCATGCTGGGGATGCGGTGGGCTCTATGGCTTCTGAGGCGGAAAGAACCAGCTGGGG
CTCTAGGGGGTATCCCC
[124 nt withheld, positions 2678-2801]
C
[32 nt withheld, positions 2803-2834]
CA
[57 nt withheld, positions 2837-2893]
A
[49 nt withheld, positions 2895-2943]
CCTTTGACGTTGGAGTCCACGTTCTTT
[37 nt withheld, positions 2971-3007]
ACCCTATCTCGGTCTATTCTTTTGATTTATAAGGGATTTTGGGGATTTCGGCCTATTGGTTAAAAAATGA
GCTGATTTAACAAAAATTTAACGCGAATTAATTCTGTGGAATGTGTGTCAGTTAGGGTGTGGAAAGTCCC
CAGGCTCCCCAGGCAGGCAGAAGTATGCAAAGCATGCATCTCAATTAGTCAGCAACCAGGTGTGGAAAGT
CCCCAGGCTCCCCAGCAGGCAGAAGTATGCAAAGCATGCATCTCAATTAGTCAGCAACCATAGTCCCGCC
CCTAACTCCGCCCATCCCGCCCCTAACTCCGCCCAGTTCCGCCCATTCTCCGCCCCATGGCTGACTAATT
TTTTTTATTTATGCAGAGGCCGAGGCCGCCTCTGCCTCTGAGCTATTCCAGAAGTAGTGAGGAGGCTTTT
TTGGAGGCCTAGGCTTTTGCAAAAAGCTCCCGGGAGCTTGTATATCCATTTTCGGATCTGATCAGCACGT
GTTGACAATTAATCATCGGCATAGTATATCGGCATAGTATAATACGACAAGGTGAGGAACTAAACCATGG
CCAAGCCTTTGTCTCAAGAAGAATCCACCCTCATTGAAAGAGCAACGGCTACAATCAACAGCATCCCCAT
CTCTGAAGACTACAGCGTCGCCAGCGCAGCTCTCTCTAGCGACGGCCGCATCTTCACTGGTGTCAATGTA
TATCATTTTACTGGGGGACCTTGTGCAGAACTCGTGGTGCTGGGCACTGCTGCTGCTGCGGCAGCTGGCA
ACCTGACTTGTATCGTCGCGATCGGAAATGAGAACAGGGGCATCTTGAGCCCCTGCGGACGGTGTCGACA
GGTGCTTCTCGATCTGCATCCTGGGATCAAAGCGATAGTGAAGGACAGTGATGGACAGCCGACGGCAGTT
GGGATTCGTGAATTGCTGCCCTCTGGTTATGTGTGGGAGGGCTAAGCACTTCGTGGCCGAGGAGCAGGAC
TGACACGTGCTACGAGATTTCGATTCCACCGCCGCCTTCTATGAAAGGTTGGGCTTCGGAATCGTTTTCC
GGGACGCCGGCTGGATGATCCTCCAGCGCGGGGATCTCATGCTGGAGTTCTTCGCCCACCCCAACTTGTT
TATTGCAGCTTATAATGGTTACAAATAAAGCAATAGCATCACAAATTTCACAAATAAAGCATTTTTTTCA
CTGCATTCTAGTTGTGGTTTGTCCAAACTCATCAATGTATCTTATCATGTCTGTATACCGTCGACCTCTA
GCTAGAGCTTGGCGTAATCATGGTCATAGCTGTTTCCTGTGTGAAATTGTTATCCGCTCACAATTCCACA
CAACATACGAGCCGGAAGCATAAAGTGTAAAGCCTGGGGTGCCTAATGAGTGAGCTAACTCACATTAATT
GCGTTGCGCTCACTGCCCGCTTTCCAGTCGGGAAACCTGTCGTGCCAGCTGCATTAATGAATCGGCCAAC
GCGCGGGGAGAGGCGGTTTGCGTATTGGGCGCTCTTCCGCTTCCTCGCTCACTGACTCGCTGCGCTCGGT
CGTTCGGCTGCGGCGAGCGGTATCAGCTCACTCAAAGGCGGTAATACGGTTATCCACAGAATCAGGGGAT
AACGCAGGAAAGAACATGTGAGCAAAAGGCCAGCAAAAGGCCAGGAACCGTAAAAAGGCCGCGTTGCTGG
CGTTTTTCCATAGGCTCCGCCCCCCTGACGAGCATCACAAAAATCGACGCTCAAGTCAGAGGTGGCGAAA
CCCGACAGGACTATAAAGATACCAGGCGTTTCCCCCTGGAAGCTCCCTCGTGCGCTCTCCTGTTCCGACC
CTGCCGCTTACCGGATACCTGTCCGCCTTTCTCCCTTCGGGAAGCGTGGCGCTTTCTCAATGCTCACGCT
GTAGGTATCTCAGTTCGGTGTAGGTCGTTCGCTCCAAGCTGGGCTGTGTGCACGAACCCCCCGTTCAGCC
CGACCGCTGCGCCTTATCCGGTAACTATCGTCTTGAGTCCAACCCGGTAAGACACGACTTATCGCCACTG
GCAGCAGCCACTGGTAACAGGATTAGCAGAGCGAGGTATGTAGGCGGTGCTACAGAGTTCTTGAAGTGGT
GGCCTAACTACGGCTACACTAGAAGGACAGTATTTGGTATCTGCGCTCTGCTGAAGCCAGTTACCTTCGG
AAAAAGAGTTGGTAGCTCTTGATCCGGCAAACAAACCACCGCTGGTAGCGGTGGTTTTTTTGTTTGCAAG
CAGCAGATTACGCGCAGAAAAAAAGGATCTCAAGAAGATCCTTTGATCTTTTCTACGGGGTCTGACGCTC
AGTGGAACGAAAACTCACGTTAAGGGATTTTGGTCATGAGATTATCAAAAAGGATCTTCACCTAGATCCT
TTTAAATTAAAAATGAAGTTTTAAATCAATCTAAAGTATATATGAGTAAACTTGGTCTGACAGTTACCAA
TGCTTAATCAGTGAGGCACCTATCTCAGCGATCTGTCTATTTCGTTCATCCATAGTTGCCTGACTCCCCG
TCGTGTAGATAACTACGATACGGGAGGGCTTACCATCTGGCCCCAGTGCTGCAATGATACCGCGAGACCC
ACGCTCACCGGCTCCAGATTTATCAGCAATAAACCAGCCAGCCGGAAGGGCCGAGCGCAGAAGTGGTCCT
GCAACTTTATCCGCCTCCATCCAGTCTATTAATTGTTGCCGGGAAGCTAGAGTAAGTAGTTCGCCAGTTA
ATAGTTTGCGCAACGTTGTTGCCATTGCTACAGGCATCGTGGTGTCACGCTCGTCGTTTGGTATGGCTTC
ATTCAGCTCCGGTTCCCAACGATCAAGGCGAGTTACATGATCCCCCATGTTGTGCAAAAAAGCGGTTAGC
TCCTTCGGTCCTCCGATCGTTGTCAGAAGTAAGTTGGCCGCAGTGTTATCACTCATGGTTATGGCAGCAC
TGCATAATTCTCTTACTGTCATGCCATCCGTAAGATGCTTTTCTGTGACTGGTGAGTACTCAACCAAGTC
ATTCTGAGAATAGTGTATGCGGCGACCGAGTTGCTCTTGCCCGGCGTCAATACGGGATAATACCGCGCCA
CATAGCAGAACTTTAAAAGTGCTCATCATTGGAAAACGTTCTTCGGGGCGAAAACTCTCAAGGATCTTAC
CGCTGTTGAGATCCAGTTCGATGTAACCCACTCGTGCACCCAACTGATCTTCAGCATCTTTTACTTTCAC
CAGCGTTTCTGGGTGAGCAAAAACAGGAAGGCAAAATGCCGCAAAAAAGGGAATAAGGGCGACACGGAAA
TGTTGAATACTCATACTCTTCCTTTTTCAATATTATTGAAGCATTTATCAGGGTTATTGTCTCATGAGCG
GATACATATTTGAATGTATTTAGAAAAATAAACAAATAGGGGTTCCGCGCACATTTCCCCGAAAAGTGCC
ACCTGACGTC
Features (pLannotate 1.2.2; 26 found; start..end, strand, type, name):
     36..80      -  misc_feature   bom (fragment): basis of mobility region from pBR322
    235..614     +  enhancer       CMV enhancer: human cytomegalovirus immediate early enhancer
    615..818     +  promoter       CMV promoter: human cytomegalovirus (CMV) immediate early promoter
    814..847     +  LTR            5' LTR (truncated) (fragment): truncated 5' long terminal repeat (LTR) from HIV-1
    863..881     +  promoter       T7 promoter: promoter for bacteriophage T7 RNA polymerase
    907..972     +  CDS            3xFLAG: three tandem FLAG® epitope tags, followed by an enterokinase cleavage site
   1024..1518    +  CDS            avrXa10 (fragment): AVX10_XANOO - Experimental evidence at protein level: Swiss-Prot protein existence level 1. Avirulence protein. Induces the hypersensitive response (HR)in rice plants carrying the resistance gene Xa10. Activity depends on the presence of the core repeat domains; replacement with repeat domains from other proteins (AvrBs3 of X.euvesicatoria (AC P14727) or AvrXa7 of this organism) does not elicit the HR. Probably acts as a transcription factor in its host plant (rice) to induce plant resistance or disease. From Xanthomonas oryzae pv. oryzae.
   1513..1719    +  CDS            avrBs3 (fragment): AVRB3_XANEU - Experimental evidence at protein level: Swiss-Prot protein existence level 1. Avirulence protein. Acts as a transcription factor in C.annuum plants. In susceptible plants lacking the Bs3 resistance gene induces expression of a number of genes, including genes homologous to a family of auxin-induced genes, alpha-expansin genes, pectate lyase, anthocyanidin glucoside rhamnosyl transferase and at least one transcription factor, UPA20. Their expression leads to plant hypertrophy in mesophyll cells, probably mainly mediated by UPA20 (PubMed:17962565). In resistant plants induces the h
   1708..2295    +  CDS            FokI cleavage domain: nonspecific DNA cleavage domain of the FokI endonuclease (Li et al., 1992) must dimerize to be catalytically active
   2311..2352    +  CDS            V5 tag: epitope tag from simian virus 5
   2408..2632    +  polyA_signal   bGH poly(A) signal: bovine growth hormone polyadenylation signal
   2636..2657    +  promoter       SV40 promoter (fragment): SV40 enhancer and early promoter
   2678..3106    +  rep_origin     f1 ori (sequence partly withheld): f1 bacteriophage origin of replication; arrow indicates direction of (+) strand synthesis
   3120..3450    +  promoter       SV40 promoter: SV40 enhancer and early promoter
   3498..3545    +  promoter       EM7 promoter: synthetic bacterial promoter&nbsp
   3564..3962    +  CDS            BSD: blasticidin S deaminase; Aspergillus terreus BSD; confers resistance to blasticidin
   3963..3990    +  CDS            BleoR (fragment): antibiotic-binding protein; Sh ble from Streptoalloteichus hindustanus; confers resistance to bleomycin, phleomycin, and Zeocin™
   4000..4125    +  CDS            ble (fragment): BLE_KLEPN - Experimental evidence at protein level: Swiss-Prot protein existence level 1. Binding protein with a strong affinity to the bleomycin family of antibiotics. Binds to CL990; an antimitotic-antibiotic compound. From Klebsiella pneumoniae.
   4120..4241    +  polyA_signal   SV40 poly(A) signal: SV40 polyadenylation signal
   4314..4330    -  protein_bind   lac operator: The lac repressor binds to the lac operator to inhibit transcription in E. coli. This inhibition can be relieved by adding lactose or isopropyl-β-D-thiogalactopyranoside (IPTG). lac repressor encoded by lacI
   4338..4368    -  promoter       lac promoter: promoter for the E. coli lac operon
   4383..4404    -  protein_bind   CAP binding site: CAP binding activates transcription in the presence of cAMP. E. coli catabolite activator protein
   4417..4509    -  CDS            lacI (fragment): lac repressor; lacI; The lac repressor binds to the lac operator to inhibit transcription in E. coli. This inhibition can be relieved by adding lactose or isopropyl-β-D-thiogalactopyranoside (IPTG).
   4692..5280    -  rep_origin     ori: high-copy-number ColE1/pMB1/pBR322/pUC origin of replication
   5451..6311    -  CDS            AmpR: β-lactamase; bla; confers resistance to ampicillin, carbenicillin, and related antibiotics
   6312..6416    -  promoter       AmpR promoter: bla
