[The description below was written by a language model from this plasmid's Addgene catalogue record and pLannotate feature annotations shown in this document.]
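Description:
JDS92 is a 6,447 bp mammalian expression plasmid that serves as an empty recipient backbone for building TALE nucleases (TALENs). It is propagated in E. coli through a high-copy ColE1/pUC-type origin with ampicillin selection (AmpR under its own bla promoter), and it also carries an f1 phage origin. For mammalian cells there is a second selection cassette in which SV40 early and bacterial EM7 promoters drive a blasticidin S deaminase gene, followed by an SV40 polyadenylation signal. Short bleomycin-resistance fragments annotated just after BSD look like remnants of the vector's lineage rather than a functional marker.

The expression unit is driven by the CMV enhancer and immediate-early promoter, with a T7 promoter just upstream of the coding region that could permit in vitro transcription. The open reading frame begins with an N-terminal 3xFLAG tag, continues through TAL effector scaffold sequences (annotated as homologous to avrXa10 and avrBs3), and ends in the FokI nuclease cleavage domain, terminating at a bGH polyadenylation signal. A V5 tag sequence is annotated downstream of FokI, but the record does not indicate whether it is translated. According to the depositor comments, the TAL N-terminus is the Δ152 truncation and the C-terminus the +63 version. The backbone already encodes the terminal 0.5 repeat, with an SHD repeat-variable residue specifying C. The FokI domain is the ELD (-) obligate heterodimer variant, which is intended to cleave only when paired with a complementary partner monomer, reducing homodimer activity.

In use, a custom array of TAL repeats is cloned between the N- and C-terminal scaffold segments, with this backbone chosen when the last base of the target half-site is a C. The resulting TALEN monomer can be detected through its FLAG epitope.
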