Addgene plasmid #40321: JDS92
Purpose: (Empty Backbone)
Depositing lab: Keith Joung. Depositing organization: Massachusetts General Hospital.
Backbone
  Vector backbone: JDS92
  Backbone size (bp): 6447
  Vector type: Mammalian Expression
  Promoter: CMV
  Tag / fusion protein: 3XFLAG (N terminal on backbone); FOK1 ELD (-) heterodimer (C terminal on backbone)
Growth in bacteria
  Bacterial resistance: Ampicillin, 100 μg/mL
  Growth temperature: 37°C
  Growth strain: XL1 Blue
  Copy number: High Copy
Terms and licenses: Academic/Nonprofit Terms; Industry Terms: Not Available to Industry
Depositor comments: Backbone contains SHD/C 0.5 Domain TAL N-terminal: ∆152 (Miller et al. 2011) TAL C-terminus: +63 (Miller et al. 2011) FOKI: ELD (-) heterodimer (Doyon et al. 2011)
How to cite: JDS92 was a gift from Keith Joung (Addgene plasmid # 40321 ; http://n2t.net/addgene:40321 ; RRID:Addgene_40321)
