>Addgene plasmid #40321 | JDS92 | addgene partial sequence | sequence record 53830 | JDS-TALEN-F 5'-TAGGGGTCGGTAAACAGTGG-3'
CTTGGAGTCCATCGTAGCCCAATTGTCCAGGCCCGATCCCGCGTTGGCTGCGTTAACGAATGACCATCTG
GTGGCGTTGGCATGTCTTGGTGGACGACCCGCGCTCGATGCAGTCAAAAAGGGTCTGCCTCATGCTCCCG
CATTGATCAAAAGAACCAACCGGCGGATTCCCGAGAGAACTTCCCATCGAGTCGCGGGATCCCAACTAGT
CAAAAGTGAACTGGAGGAGAAGAAATCTGAACTTCGTCATAAATTGAAATATGTGCCTCATGAATATATT
GAATTAATTGAAATTGCCAGAAATTCCACTCAGGATAGAATTCTTGAAATGAAGGTAATGGAATTTTTTA
TGAAAGTTTATGGATATAGAGGTAAACATTTGGGTGGATCAAGGAAACCGGACGGAGCAATTTATACTGT
CGGATCTCCTATTGATTACGGTGTGATCGTGGATACTAAAGCTTATAGCGGAGGTTATAATCTGCCAATT
GGCCAAGCAGATGAAATGGAGCGATATGTCGAAGAAAATCAAACACGAGACAAA
