>Addgene plasmid #40321 | JDS92 | addgene partial sequence | sequence record 54491 | CMV-F 5'-CGCAAATGGGCGGTAGGCGTG-3'
ACTAGAGAACCCACTGCTTACTGGCTTATCGAAATTAATACGACTCACTATAGGGAGACCCAAGCTGGCT
AGCACCATGGACTACAAAGACCATGACGGTGATTATAAAGATCATGACATCGATTACAAGGATGACGATG
ACAAGATGGCCCCCAAGAAGAAGAGGAAGGTGGGCATTCACCGCGGGGTACCTATGGTGGACTTGAGGAC
ACTCGGTTATTCGCAACAGCAACAGGAGAAAATCAAGCCTAAGGTCAGGAGCACCGTCGCGCAACACCAC
GAGGCGCTTGTGGGGCATGGCTTCACTCATGCGCATATTGTCGCGCTTTCACAGCACCCTGCGGCGCTTG
GGACGGTGGCTGTCAAATACCAAGATATGATTGCGGCCCTGCCCGAAGCCACGCACGAGGCAATTGTAGG
GGTCGGTAAACAGTGGTCGGGAGCGCGAGCACTTGAGGCGCTGCTGACTGTGGCGGGTGAGCTTAGGGGG
CCTCCGCTCCAGCTCGACACCGGGCAGCTGCTGAAGATCGCGAAGAGAGGGGGAGTAACAGCGGTAGAGG
CAGTGCACGCCTGGCGCAATGCGCTCACCGGGGCCCCCTTGAACAGAGACGATTAATGCGTCTCGCTGAC
ACCCGAACAGGTGGTCGCCATTGCTTCCCACGACGGAGGACGGCCAGCCTTGGAGTCCATCGTAGCCCAA
TTGTCCAGGCCCGATCCCGCGTTGGCTGCGTTAACGAATGACCATCTGGTGGCGTTGGCATGTCTTGGTG
GACGACCCGCGCTCGATGCAGTCAAAAAGGGTCTGCCTCATGCTCCCGCATTGATCAAAAGAACCAACCG
GCGGATTCCCGA
